Addgene plasmid #41575: NTSP-PC1
Depositing lab: Thomas Weimbs. Depositing organization: University of California, Santa Barbara. Publication: Polycystin-1 regulates STAT activity by a dual mechanism. Talbot JJ, Shillingford JM, Vasanth S, Doerr N, Mukherjee S, Kinter MT, Watnick T, Weimbs T. Proc Natl Acad Sci U S A. 2011 May 10;108(19):7985-90. Epub 2011 Apr 25. 10.1073/pnas.1103816108 PubMed 21518865.
Backbone
  Vector backbone: pcDNA4/TO
  Backbone manufacturer: Invitrogen
  Backbone size w/o insert (bp): 5100
  Total vector size (bp): 5496
  Vector type: Mammalian Expression
  Selectable markers: Zeocin
Growth in bacteria
  Bacterial resistance: Ampicillin, 100 μg/mL
  Growth temperature: 37°C
  Growth strain: DH5alpha
  Copy number: Unknown
Gene/Insert
  Gene/Insert name: PKD1 (alt name: Polycystin-1)
  Species: H. sapiens (human)
  Mutation: 4106-4218 of FLS PC1
  Entrez Gene: PKD1 (a.k.a. PBP, PC1, Pc-1, TRPP1)
  Tag / fusion protein: Myc/Myc/His (C terminal on backbone)
Terms and licenses: Academic/Nonprofit Terms; Industry Terms: Not Available to Industry
Depositor comments: 5' cloning site: EcoR1 3' cloning site: XhoI
How to cite: NTSP-PC1 was a gift from Thomas Weimbs (Addgene plasmid # 41575 ; http://n2t.net/addgene:41575 ; RRID:Addgene_41575)
