[The description below was written by a language model from this plasmid's Addgene catalogue record and pLannotate feature annotations shown in this document.]
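Description:
NTSP-PC1 is a mammalian expression plasmid built on the Invitrogen pcDNA4/TO backbone, carrying a short fragment of human PKD1 (polycystin-1). The insert is recorded as residues 4106–4218 of the full-length protein, cloned between EcoRI and XhoI sites, and fused at its C terminus to a backbone-encoded Myc/Myc/His tag for detection and affinity purification. The whole plasmid is about 5.5 kb, consistent with an insert of only a few hundred base pairs. The feature table does not annotate the PKD1 fragment or the tags themselves. They presumably occupy the unannotated gap between the promoter region and the bGH polyadenylation signal.

Expression is driven by the CMV immediate-early enhancer and promoter, followed by short matches to tet operator-containing promoters. These matches correspond to the tandem tet operator sites typical of the pcDNA4/TO design. In cells expressing the Tet repressor, transcription is held off until tetracycline or doxycycline is added, while in ordinary cells the promoter acts constitutively. The transcript terminates at the bGH poly(A) signal. A second cassette places the Sh ble gene under both the SV40 early promoter and the bacterial EM7 promoter, ending in an SV40 poly(A) signal, which provides Zeocin selection for stable mammalian lines. Propagation in E. coli relies on a high-copy ColE1/pUC-type origin and an ampicillin resistance gene, and an f1 origin is also present.

The associated publication concerns regulation of STAT activity by polycystin-1, so the construct likely served to test this defined region of the protein in that signalling context.
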