Features (pLannotate 1.2.2; 22 found; start..end, strand, type, name):
     36..80      -  misc_feature   bom (fragment): basis of mobility region from pBR322
    235..614     +  enhancer       CMV enhancer: human cytomegalovirus immediate early enhancer
    687..704     -  promoter       CMV promoter (fragment): human cytomegalovirus (CMV) immediate early promoter
    767..818     +  promoter       CMVd2 promoter: truncated human cytomegalovirus (CMV) immediate early promoter that yields moderately reduced expression relative to the full-length promoter
    820..839     +  promoter       PLtetO-1 promoter (fragment): modified phage lambda PL promoter with tet operator sites (Lutz and Bujard, 1997)
    841..860     +  promoter       PLtetO-1 promoter (fragment): modified phage lambda PL promoter with tet operator sites (Lutz and Bujard, 1997)
    868..901     +  promoter       TRE3GV promoter (fragment): 3rd-generation Tet-responsive promoter that can be activated by binding of Tet-On® 3G, optimized for retroviral and lentiviral vectors
   1509..1733    +  polyA_signal   bGH poly(A) signal: bovine growth hormone polyadenylation signal
   1737..1758    +  promoter       SV40 promoter (fragment): SV40 enhancer and early promoter
   1779..2207    +  rep_origin     f1 ori (sequence partly withheld): f1 bacteriophage origin of replication; arrow indicates direction of (+) strand synthesis
   2221..2551    +  promoter       SV40 promoter: SV40 enhancer and early promoter
   2599..2646    +  promoter       EM7 promoter: synthetic bacterial promoter&nbsp
   2665..3039    +  CDS            BleoR: antibiotic-binding protein; Sh ble from Streptoalloteichus hindustanus; confers resistance to bleomycin, phleomycin, and Zeocin™
   3049..3174    +  CDS            ble (fragment): BLE_KLEPN - Experimental evidence at protein level: Swiss-Prot protein existence level 1. Binding protein with a strong affinity to the bleomycin family of antibiotics. Binds to CL990; an antimitotic-antibiotic compound. From Klebsiella pneumoniae.
   3169..3290    +  polyA_signal   SV40 poly(A) signal: SV40 polyadenylation signal
   3363..3379    -  protein_bind   lac operator: The lac repressor binds to the lac operator to inhibit transcription in E. coli. This inhibition can be relieved by adding lactose or isopropyl-β-D-thiogalactopyranoside (IPTG). lac repressor encoded by lacI
   3387..3417    -  promoter       lac promoter: promoter for the E. coli lac operon
   3432..3453    -  protein_bind   CAP binding site: CAP binding activates transcription in the presence of cAMP. E. coli catabolite activator protein
   3466..3558    -  CDS            lacI (fragment): lac repressor; lacI; The lac repressor binds to the lac operator to inhibit transcription in E. coli. This inhibition can be relieved by adding lactose or isopropyl-β-D-thiogalactopyranoside (IPTG).
   3741..4329    -  rep_origin     ori: high-copy-number ColE1/pMB1/pBR322/pUC origin of replication
   4500..5360    -  CDS            AmpR: β-lactamase; bla; confers resistance to ampicillin, carbenicillin, and related antibiotics
   5361..5465    -  promoter       AmpR promoter: bla
>Addgene plasmid #41575 | NTSP-PC1 | depositor full sequence | sequence record 59319 | NTSP-PC1 sequence 5496 bps
GACGGATCGGGAGATCTCCCGATCCCCTATGGTCGACTCTCAGTACAATCTGCTCTGATGCCGCATAGTT
AAGCCAGTATCTGCTCCCTGCTTGTGTGTTGGAGGTCGCTGAGTAGTGCGCGAGCAAAATTTAAGCTACA
ACAAGGCAAGGCTTGACCGACAATTGCATGAAGAATCTGCTTAGGGTTAGGCGTTTTGCGCTGCTTCGCG
ATGTACGGGCCAGATATACGCGTTGACATTGATTATTGACTAGTTATTAATAGTAATCAATTACGGGGTC
ATTAGTTCATAGCCCATATATGGAGTTCCGCGTTACATAACTTACGGTAAATGGCCCGCCTGGCTGACCG
CCCAACGACCCCCGCCCATTGACGTCAATAATGACGTATGTTCCCATAGTAACGCCAATAGGGACTTTCC
ATTGACGTCAATGGGTGGAGTATTTACGGTAAACTGCCCACTTGGCAGTACATCAAGTGTATCATATGCC
AAGTACGCCCCCTATTGACGTCAATGACGGTAAATGGCCCGCCTGGCATTATGCCCAGTACATGACCTTA
TGGGACTTTCCTACTTGGCAGTACATCTACGTATTAGTCATCGCTATTACCATGGTGATGCGGTTTTGGC
AGTACATCAATGGGCGTGGATAGCGGTTTGACTCACGGGGATTTCCAAGTCTCCACCCCATTGACGTCAA
TGGGAGTTTGTTTTGGAACCAAAATCAACGGGACTTTCCAAAATGTCGTAACAACTCCGCCCCATTGACG
CAAATGGGCGGTAGGCGTGTACGGTGGGAGGTCTATATAAGCAGAGCTCTCCCTATCAGTGATAGAGATC
TCCCTATCAGTGATAGAGATCGTCGACGAGCTCGTTTAGTGAACCGTCAGATCGCCTGGAGACGCCATCC
ACGCTGTTTTGACCTCCATAGAAGACACCGGGACCGATCCAGCCTCCGGACTCTAGCGTTTAAACTTAAG
CTTGGTACCGAGCTCGGATCCACTAGTCCAGTGTGGTGGAATTCGATATGGCCCGCTGGCGCTACCACGC
CTTGCGTGGAGAGCTGTACCGGCCGGCCTGGGAGCCCCAGGACTACGAGATGGTGGAGTTGTTCCTGCGC
AGGCTGCGCCTCTGGATGGGCCTCAGCAAGGTCAAGGAGTTCCGCCACAAAGTCCGCTTTGAAGGGATGG
AGCCGCTGCCCTCTCGCTCCTCCAGGGGCTCCAAGGTATCCCCGGATGTGCCCCCACCCAGCGCTGGCTC
CGATGCCTCGCACCCCTCCACCTCCTCCAGCCAGCTGGATGGGCTGAGCGTGAGCCTGGGCCGGCTGGGG
ACAAGGTGTGAGCCCGAGCCCTCCCGCCTCCAAGCCGTGTTCGCTCGAGAACAAAAACTCATCTCAGAAG
AGGATCTGGGGCCCTTCGAACAAAAACTCATCTCAGAAGAGGATCTGAATATGCATACCGGTCATCATCA
CCATCACCATTGAGTTTAAACCCGCTGATCAGCCTCGACTGTGCCTTCTAGTTGCCAGCCATCTGTTGTT
TGCCCCTCCCCCGTGCCTTCCTTGACCCTGGAAGGTGCCACTCCCACTGTCCTTTCCTAATAAAATGAGG
AAATTGCATCGCATTGTCTGAGTAGGTGTCATTCTATTCTGGGGGGTGGGGTGGGGCAGGACAGCAAGGG
GGAGGATTGGGAAGACAATAGCAGGCATGCTGGGGATGCGGTGGGCTCTATGGCTTCTGAGGCGGAAAGA
ACCAGCTGGGGCTCTAGGGGGTATCCCC
[124 nt withheld, positions 1779-1902]
C
[32 nt withheld, positions 1904-1935]
CA
[57 nt withheld, positions 1938-1994]
A
[49 nt withheld, positions 1996-2044]
CCTTTGACGTTGGAGTCCACGTTCTTT
[37 nt withheld, positions 2072-2108]
ACCCTATCTCGGTCTATTCTTTTGATTTATAAGGGATTTTGGGGATTTCGGCCTATTGGTTAAAAAATGA
GCTGATTTAACAAAAATTTAACGCGAATTAATTCTGTGGAATGTGTGTCAGTTAGGGTGTGGAAAGTCCC
CAGGCTCCCCAGGCAGGCAGAAGTATGCAAAGCATGCATCTCAATTAGTCAGCAACCAGGTGTGGAAAGT
CCCCAGGCTCCCCAGCAGGCAGAAGTATGCAAAGCATGCATCTCAATTAGTCAGCAACCATAGTCCCGCC
CCTAACTCCGCCCATCCCGCCCCTAACTCCGCCCAGTTCCGCCCATTCTCCGCCCCATGGCTGACTAATT
TTTTTTATTTATGCAGAGGCCGAGGCCGCCTCTGCCTCTGAGCTATTCCAGAAGTAGTGAGGAGGCTTTT
TTGGAGGCCTAGGCTTTTGCAAAAAGCTCCCGGGAGCTTGTATATCCATTTTCGGATCTGATCAGCACGT
GTTGACAATTAATCATCGGCATAGTATATCGGCATAGTATAATACGACAAGGTGAGGAACTAAACCATGG
CCAAGTTGACCAGTGCCGTTCCGGTGCTCACCGCGCGCGACGTCGCCGGAGCGGTCGAGTTCTGGACCGA
CCGGCTCGGGTTCTCCCGGGACTTCGTGGAGGACGACTTCGCCGGTGTGGTCCGGGACGACGTGACCCTG
TTCATCAGCGCGGTCCAGGACCAGGTGGTGCCGGACAACACCCTGGCCTGGGTGTGGGTGCGCGGCCTGG
ACGAGCTGTACGCCGAGTGGTCGGAGGTCGTGTCCACGAACTTCCGGGACGCCTCCGGGCCGGCCATGAC
CGAGATCGGCGAGCAGCCGTGGGGGCGGGAGTTCGCCCTGCGCGACCCGGCCGGCAACTGCGTGCACTTC
GTGGCCGAGGAGCAGGACTGACACGTGCTACGAGATTTCGATTCCACCGCCGCCTTCTATGAAAGGTTGG
GCTTCGGAATCGTTTTCCGGGACGCCGGCTGGATGATCCTCCAGCGCGGGGATCTCATGCTGGAGTTCTT
CGCCCACCCCAACTTGTTTATTGCAGCTTATAATGGTTACAAATAAAGCAATAGCATCACAAATTTCACA
AATAAAGCATTTTTTTCACTGCATTCTAGTTGTGGTTTGTCCAAACTCATCAATGTATCTTATCATGTCT
GTATACCGTCGACCTCTAGCTAGAGCTTGGCGTAATCATGGTCATAGCTGTTTCCTGTGTGAAATTGTTA
TCCGCTCACAATTCCACACAACATACGAGCCGGAAGCATAAAGTGTAAAGCCTGGGGTGCCTAATGAGTG
AGCTAACTCACATTAATTGCGTTGCGCTCACTGCCCGCTTTCCAGTCGGGAAACCTGTCGTGCCAGCTGC
ATTAATGAATCGGCCAACGCGCGGGGAGAGGCGGTTTGCGTATTGGGCGCTCTTCCGCTTCCTCGCTCAC
TGACTCGCTGCGCTCGGTCGTTCGGCTGCGGCGAGCGGTATCAGCTCACTCAAAGGCGGTAATACGGTTA
TCCACAGAATCAGGGGATAACGCAGGAAAGAACATGTGAGCAAAAGGCCAGCAAAAGGCCAGGAACCGTA
AAAAGGCCGCGTTGCTGGCGTTTTTCCATAGGCTCCGCCCCCCTGACGAGCATCACAAAAATCGACGCTC
AAGTCAGAGGTGGCGAAACCCGACAGGACTATAAAGATACCAGGCGTTTCCCCCTGGAAGCTCCCTCGTG
CGCTCTCCTGTTCCGACCCTGCCGCTTACCGGATACCTGTCCGCCTTTCTCCCTTCGGGAAGCGTGGCGC
TTTCTCAATGCTCACGCTGTAGGTATCTCAGTTCGGTGTAGGTCGTTCGCTCCAAGCTGGGCTGTGTGCA
CGAACCCCCCGTTCAGCCCGACCGCTGCGCCTTATCCGGTAACTATCGTCTTGAGTCCAACCCGGTAAGA
CACGACTTATCGCCACTGGCAGCAGCCACTGGTAACAGGATTAGCAGAGCGAGGTATGTAGGCGGTGCTA
CAGAGTTCTTGAAGTGGTGGCCTAACTACGGCTACACTAGAAGGACAGTATTTGGTATCTGCGCTCTGCT
GAAGCCAGTTACCTTCGGAAAAAGAGTTGGTAGCTCTTGATCCGGCAAACAAACCACCGCTGGTAGCGGT
GGTTTTTTTGTTTGCAAGCAGCAGATTACGCGCAGAAAAAAAGGATCTCAAGAAGATCCTTTGATCTTTT
CTACGGGGTCTGACGCTCAGTGGAACGAAAACTCACGTTAAGGGATTTTGGTCATGAGATTATCAAAAAG
GATCTTCACCTAGATCCTTTTAAATTAAAAATGAAGTTTTAAATCAATCTAAAGTATATATGAGTAAACT
TGGTCTGACAGTTACCAATGCTTAATCAGTGAGGCACCTATCTCAGCGATCTGTCTATTTCGTTCATCCA
TAGTTGCCTGACTCCCCGTCGTGTAGATAACTACGATACGGGAGGGCTTACCATCTGGCCCCAGTGCTGC
AATGATACCGCGAGACCCACGCTCACCGGCTCCAGATTTATCAGCAATAAACCAGCCAGCCGGAAGGGCC
GAGCGCAGAAGTGGTCCTGCAACTTTATCCGCCTCCATCCAGTCTATTAATTGTTGCCGGGAAGCTAGAG
TAAGTAGTTCGCCAGTTAATAGTTTGCGCAACGTTGTTGCCATTGCTACAGGCATCGTGGTGTCACGCTC
GTCGTTTGGTATGGCTTCATTCAGCTCCGGTTCCCAACGATCAAGGCGAGTTACATGATCCCCCATGTTG
TGCAAAAAAGCGGTTAGCTCCTTCGGTCCTCCGATCGTTGTCAGAAGTAAGTTGGCCGCAGTGTTATCAC
TCATGGTTATGGCAGCACTGCATAATTCTCTTACTGTCATGCCATCCGTAAGATGCTTTTCTGTGACTGG
TGAGTACTCAACCAAGTCATTCTGAGAATAGTGTATGCGGCGACCGAGTTGCTCTTGCCCGGCGTCAATA
CGGGATAATACCGCGCCACATAGCAGAACTTTAAAAGTGCTCATCATTGGAAAACGTTCTTCGGGGCGAA
AACTCTCAAGGATCTTACCGCTGTTGAGATCCAGTTCGATGTAACCCACTCGTGCACCCAACTGATCTTC
AGCATCTTTTACTTTCACCAGCGTTTCTGGGTGAGCAAAAACAGGAAGGCAAAATGCCGCAAAAAAGGGA
ATAAGGGCGACACGGAAATGTTGAATACTCATACTCTTCCTTTTTCAATATTATTGAAGCATTTATCAGG
GTTATTGTCTCATGAGCGGATACATATTTGAATGTATTTAGAAAAATAAACAAATAGGGGTTCCGCGCAC
ATTTCCCCGAAAAGTGCCACCTGACGTC
