>Addgene plasmid #41575 | NTSP-PC1 | addgene partial sequence | sequence record 61320 | LNCX 5'-AGCTCGTTTAGTGAACCGTCAGATC-3'
GTTTTGACCTCCATAGAAGACACCGGGACCGATCCAGCCTCCGGACTCTAGCGTTTAAACTTAAGCTTGG
TACCGAGCTCGGATCCACTAGTCCAGTGTGGTGGAATTCGATATGGCCCGCTGGCGCTACCACGCCTTGC
GTGGAGAGCTGTACCGGCCGGCCTGGGAGCCCCAGGACTACGAGATGGTGGAGTTGTTCCTGCGCAGGCT
GCGCCTCTGGATGGGCCTCAGCAAGGTCAAGGAGTTCCGCCACAAAGTCCGCTTTGAAGGGATGGAGCCG
CTGCCCTCTCGCTCCTCCAGGGGCTCCAAGGTATCCCCGGATGTGCCCCCACCCAGCGCTGGCTCCGATG
CCTCGCACCCCTCCACCTCCTCCAGCCAGCTGGATGGGCTGAGCGTGAGCCTGGGCCGGCTGGGGACAAG
GTGTGAGCCCGAGCCCTCCCGCCTCCAAGCCGTGTTCGCTCGAGAACAAAAACTCATCTCAGAAGAGGAT
CTGGGGCCCTTCGAACAAAAACTCATCTCAGAAGAGGATCTGAATATGCATACCGGTCATCATCACCATC
ACCATTGAGTTTAAACCCGCTGATCAGCCTCGACTGTGCCTTCTAGTTGCCAGCCATCTGTTGTTTGCCC
CTCCCCCGTGCCTTCCTTGACCCTGGAAGGTGCCACTCCCACTGTCCTTTCCTAATAAAATGAGGAAATT
GCATCGCATTGTCTGAGTAGGTGTCATTCTATTCTGGGGGGTGGGGTGGGGCAGGACAGCAAGGGGGAGG
ATTGGGAAGACAATAGCAGGCATGCTGGGGATGCGGTGGGCTCTATGGCTTCTGAGGCGGAAAGAACCAG
CTGGGGCTCTAGGGGGTATCCCC
[51 nt withheld, positions 864-914]
